>Addgene plasmid #57656 | tdEos-PDHA1-N-10 | depositor partial sequence | sequence record 88810 | insert sequence
TCAGATCCGCTAGCACCGCCACCATGAGGAAGATGCTCGCCGCCGTCTCCCGCGTGCTGTCTGGCGCTTC
TCAGAAGCCGGCAAGCAGAGTGCTGGTAGCATCCCGTAATTTTGCAAATGATGCTACATTTGAAATTAAG
AAATGTGACCTTCACCGGCTGGAAGAAGGCCCTCCTGTCACAACAGTGCTCACCAGGGAGGATGGGCTCA
AATACTACAGGATGATGCAGACTGTACGCCGAATGGAGTTGAAAGCAGATCAGCTGTATAAACAGAAAAT
TATTCGTGGTTTCTGTCACTTGTGTGATGGTCAGGAAGCTTGCTGTGTGGGCCTGGAGGCCGGCATCAAC
CCCACAGACCATCTCATCACAGCCTACCGGGCTCACGGCTTTACTTTCACCCGGGGCCTTTCCGTCCGAG
AAATTCTCGCAGAGCTTACAGGACGAAAAGGAGGTTGTGCTAAAGGGAAAGGAGGATCGATGCACATGTA
TGCCAAGAACTTCTACGGGGGCAATGGCATCGTGGGAGCGCAGGTGCCCCTGGGCGCTGGGATTGCTCTA
GCCTGTAAGTATAATGGAAAAGATGAGGTCTGCCTGACTTTATATGGCGATGGTGCTGCTAACCAGGGCC
AGATATTCGAAGCTTACAACATGGCAGCTTTGTGGAAATTACCTTGTATTTTCATCTGTGAGAATAATCG
CTATGGAATGGGAACGTCTGTTGAGAGAGCGGCAGCCAGCACTGATTACTACAAGAGAGGCGATTTCATT
CCTGGGCTGAGAGTGGATGGAATGGATATCCTGTGCGTCCGAGAGGCAACAAGGTTTGCTGCTGCCTATT
GTAGATCTGGGAAGGGGCCCATCCTGATGGAGCTGCAGACTTACCGTTACCACGGACACAGTATGAGTGA
CCCTGGAGTCAGTTACCGTACACGAGAAGAAATTCAGGAAGTAAGAAGTAAGAGTGACCCTATTATGCTT
CTCAAGGACAGGATGGTGAACAGCAATCTTGCCAGTGTGGAAGAACTAAAGGAAATTGATGTGGAAGTGA
GGAAGGAGATTGAGGATGCTGCCCAGTTTGCCACGGCCGATCCTGAGCCACCTTTGGAAGAGCTGGGCTA
CCACATCTACTCCAGCGACCCACCTTTTGAAGTTCGTGGTGCCAATCAGTGGATCAAGTTTAAGTCAGTC
AGTAGCTCCGGAGGGGATCCACCGGTCGCCACCATGAGTGCGATTAAGCCAGACATGAAGATCAACCTCC
GTATGGAAGGCAACGTAAACGGGCACCACTTTGTGATCGACGGAGATGGTACAGGCAAGCCTTTTGAGGG
AAAACAGAGTATGGATCTTGAAGTCAAAGAGGGCGGACCTCTGCCTTTTGCCTTTGATATCCTGACCACT
GCATTCCATTACGGCAACAGGGTATTCGCCGAATATCCAGACCACATACAAGACTATTTTAAGCAGTCGT
TTCCTAAGGGGTATTCGTGGGAACGAAGCTTGACTTTCGAAGACGGGGGCATTTGCATTGCCAGAAACGA
CATAACAATGGAAGGGGACACTTTCTATAATAAAGTTCGATTTCACGGTGTAAACTTTCCCGCCAATGGT
CCAGTTATGCAGAAGAAGACGCTGAAATGGGAGCCCTCCACTGAGAAAATGTATGTGCGTGATGGAGTGC
TGACTGGTGATATTCGCATGGCTTTGTTGCTTGAAGGAAATGCCCATTACCGATGTGACTTCAGAACTAC
TTACAAAGCTAAGGAGAAGGGTGTCAAGTTACCAGGCTACCACTTTGTGGACCACTGCATTGAGATTTTA
AGCCATGACAAAGATTACAACAAGGTTAAGCTGTATGAGCATGCTGTTGCTCATTCTGGATTGCCTGACA
ATGCCAGACGATCCGGTAGCGGTCACGGTACTGGTTCTACTGGTTCTGGTTCTTCTGAGAGTGCGATTAA
GCCAGACATGAAGATCAACCTCCGTATGGAAGGCAACGTAAACGGGCACCACTTTGTGATCGACGGAGAT
GGTACAGGCAAGCCTTTTGAGGGAAAACAGAGTATGGATCTTGAAGTCAAAGAGGGCGGACCTCTGCCTT
TTGCCTTTGATATCCTGACCACTGCATTCCATTACGGCAACAGGGTATTCGCCGAATATCCAGACCACAT
ACAAGACTATTTTAAGCAGTCGTTTCCTAAGGGGTATTCGTGGGAACGAAGCTTGACTTTCGAAGACGGG
GGCATTTGCATTGCCAGAAACGACATAACAATGGAAGGGGACACTTTCTATAATAAAGTTCGATTTCACG
GTGTAAACTTTCCCGCCAATGGTCCAGTTATGCAGAAGAAGACGCTGAAATGGGAGCCCTCCACTGAGAA
AATGTATGTGCGTGATGGAGTGCTGACTGGTGATATTCGCATGGCTTTGTTGCTTGAAGGAAATGCCCAT
TACCGATGTGACTTCAGAACTACTTACAAAGCTAAGGAGAAGGGTGTCAAGTTACCAGGCTACCACTTTG
TGGACCACTGCATTGAGATTTTAAGCCATGACAAAGATTACAACAAGGTTAAGCTGTATGAGCATGCTGT
TGCTCATTCTGGATTGCCTGACAATGCCAGACGATAAGCGGCCGCGACTCTAGATCAT
