[The description below was written by a language model from this plasmid's Addgene catalogue record.]
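Description:
tdEos-PDHA1-N-10 is a mammalian expression plasmid built on the tdEos-N1 backbone (about 4.75 kb without insert), an N1-style fusion vector in which a gene of interest is placed upstream of the fluorescent protein so that the tag ends up on the C terminus of the encoded protein. It is maintained in E. coli as a high-copy plasmid under kanamycin selection, and it carries a neomycin resistance marker that allows G418 selection of stably transfected mammalian cells. No feature table accompanies the record, so the origin of replication and other backbone elements are not itemised, although the listed 3′ sequencing primer implies an SV40 polyadenylation signal downstream of the fusion.

The insert is human PDHA1, encoding the E1 alpha subunit of the pyruvate dehydrogenase complex, a mitochondrial matrix enzyme. It is expressed from the CMV promoter as a PDHA1-tdEos fusion. Placing the tag at the C terminus leaves the N terminus of PDHA1 free, which is where mitochondrial import signals normally reside, and this is consistent with the recorded mitochondrial localization. The "10" in the name probably refers to the length of the linker between the two parts, but the record does not state this. tdEos is a tandem-dimer form of the photoconvertible protein Eos. The recorded spectra reflect its two states, a green form (excitation 505 nm, emission 516 nm) and a red form after photoconversion (excitation 569 nm, emission 581 nm). The construct serves as a mitochondrial marker for live-cell fluorescence imaging, and the photoconvertible tag also suits it to tracking of selectively converted organelle populations and to localization-based super-resolution microscopy.
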