Addgene plasmid #57656: tdEos-PDHA1-N-10
Purpose: Localization: Mitochondria, Excitation: 505 / 569, Emission: 516 / 581
Depositing lab: Michael Davidson. Depositing organization: Florida State University, Tallahassee.
Backbone
  Vector backbone: tdEos-N1
  Backbone size w/o insert (bp): 4750
  Vector type: Mammalian Expression
  Selectable markers: Neomycin (select with G418)
Growth in bacteria
  Bacterial resistance: Kanamycin, 50 μg/mL
  Growth temperature: 37°C
  Growth strain: DH5alpha
  Copy number: High Copy
Gene/Insert
  Gene/Insert name: PDHA1 (alt name: NM_000284)
  Species: H. sapiens (human)
  Entrez Gene: PDHA1 (a.k.a. E1alpha, PDHA, PDHAD, PDHCE1A, PHE1A)
  Promoter: CMV
  Tag / fusion protein: tdEos (C terminal on backbone)
  Cloning method: Unknown
  Sequencing primers: 5′ CMV-F; 3′ SV40pA-R
Terms and licenses: Academic/Nonprofit Terms; Industry Terms
Depositor comments: . Excitation = 505 / 569; Emission = 516 / 581
How to cite: tdEos-PDHA1-N-10 was a gift from Michael Davidson (Addgene plasmid # 57656 ; http://n2t.net/addgene:57656 ; RRID:Addgene_57656)
